>Addgene plasmid #81512 | pDONR223_WBSCR17_p.A398V | addgene full sequence | sequence record 168626 | Addgene NGS Result
CTTTCCTGCGTTATCCCCTGATTCTGTGGATAACCGTATTACCGCCTTTGAGTGAGCTGATACCGCTCGC
CGCAGCCGAACGACCGAGCGCAGCGAGTCAGTGAGCGAGGAAGCGGAAGAGCGCCCAATACGCAAACCGC
CTCTCCCCGCGCGTTGGCCGATTCATTAATGCAGCTGGCACGACAGGTTTCCCGACTGGAAAGCGGGCAG
TGAGCGCAACGCAATTAATACGCGTACCGCTAGCCAGGAAGAGTTTGTAGAAACGCAAAAAGGCCATCCG
TCAGGATGGCCTTCTGCTTAGTTTGATGCCTGGCAGTTTATGGCGGGCGTCCTGCCCGCCACCCTCCGGG
CCGTTGCTTCACAACGTTCAAATCCGCTCCCGGCGGATTTGTCCTACTCAGGAGAGCGTTCACCGACAAA
CAACAGATAAAACGAAAGGCCCAGTCTTCCGACTGAGCCTTTCGTTTTATTTGATGCCTGGCAGTTCCCT
ACTCTCGCGTTAACGCTAGCATGGATGTTTTCCCAGTCACGACGTTGTAAAACGACGGCCAGTCTTAAGC
TCGGGCCCCAAATAATGATTTTATTTTGACTGATAGTGACCTGTTCGTTGCAACAAATTGATGAGCAATG
CTTTTTTATAATGCCAACTTTGTACAAAAAAGTTGGCACCATGGCTTCACTGAGAAGAGTCAAAGTGCTG
TTGGTGTTGAACTTGATCGCGGTAGCCGGCTTCGTGCTCTTCCTGGCCAAGTGCCGGCCCATCGCGGTGC
GCAGCGGAGACGCCTTCCACGAGATCCGGCCGCGCGCCGAGGTGGCCAACCTCAGCGCGCACAGCGCCAG
CCCCATCCAGGATGCGGTCCTGAAGCGCCTGTCGCTGCTGGAGGACATCGTGTACCGGCAGCTGAATGGC
TTATCCAAATCCCTTGGGCTCATTGAAGGTTATGGTGGGCGGGGTAAAGGGGGCCTTCCGGCTACTCTTT
CCCCGGCTGAAGAAGAAAAGGCTAAGGGACCCCATGAGAAGTATGGCTACAATTCATACCTCAGTGAAAA
AATTTCACTGGACCGTTCCATTCCGGATTATCGTCCCACCAAGTGTAAGGAGCTCAAGTACTCCAAGGAC
CTGCCCCAGATATCCATCATATTCATCTTCGTGAACGAGGCCCTGTCGGTGATCCTGCGGTCCGTGCACA
GTGCCGTCAATCACACGCCCACACACCTGCTGAAGGAAATCATTCTGGTGGATGACAACAGCGACGAAGA
GGAGCTGAAGGTCCCCCTAGAGGAGTATGTCCACAAACGCTACCCCGGGCTGGTGAAGGTGGTAAGAAAT
CAGAAGAGGGAAGGCCTGATCCGCGCTCGCATTGAGGGCTGGAAGGTGGCTACCGGGCAGGTCACTGGCT
TCTTTGATGCCCACGTGGAATTCACCGCTGGCTGGGCTGAGCCGGTTCTATCCCGCATCCAGGAAAACCG
GAAGCGTGTGATCCTCCCCTCCATTGACAACATCAAACAGGACAACTTTGAGGTGCAGCGGTACGAGAAC
TCGGCCCACGGGTACAGCTGGGAGCTGTGGTGCATGTACATCAGCCCCCCAAAAGACTGGTGGGACGCCG
GAGACCCTTCTCTCCCCATCAGGACCCCAGCCATGATAGGCTGCTCGTTCGTGGTCAACAGGAAGTTCTT
CGGTGAAATTGGTCTTCTGGATCCTGGCATGGATGTATACGGAGGAGAAAATATTGAACTGGGAATCAAG
GTATGGCTCTGTGGGGGCAGCATGGAGGTCCTTCCTTGCTCACGGGTGGCCCACATTGAGCGGAAGAAGA
AGCCATATAATAGCAACATTGGCTTCTACACCAAGAGGAATGTTCTTCGCGTTGCTGAGGTCTGGATGGA
CGATTACAAGTCTCATGTGTACATAGCGTGGAACCTGCCGCTGGAGAATCCGGGAATTGACATCGGTGAT
GTCTCCGAAAGAAGAGCATTAAGGAAAAGTTTAAAGTGTAAGAATTTCCAGTGGTACCTGGACCATGTTT
ACCCAGAAATGAGAAGATACAATAATACCGTTGCTTACGGGGAGCTTCGCAACAACAAGGCAAAAGACGT
CTGCTTGGACCAGGGGCCGCTGGAGAACCACACAGCAATATTGTATCCGTGCCATGGCTGGGGACCACAG
CTTGCCCGCTACACCAAGGAAGGCTTCCTGCACTTGGGTGCCCTGGGGACCACCACACTCCTCCCCGACA
CCCGCTGCCTGGTGGACAACTCCAAGAGTCGGCTGCCCCAGCTCCTGGACTGCGACAAGGTCAAGAGCAG
CCTGTACAAGCGCTGGAACTTCATCCAGAATGGAGCCATCATGAACAAGGGCACGGGACGCTGCCTGGAG
GTGGAGAACCGGGGCCTGGCTGGCATCGACCTCATCCTCCGCAGCTGCACAGGTCAGAGGTGGACCATTA
AGAACTCCATCAAGTACCCAACTTTCTTGTACAAAGTTGGCATTATAAGAAAGCATTGCTTATCAATTTG
TTGCAACGAACAGGTCACTATCAGTCAAAATAAAATCATTATTTGCCATCCAGCTGATATCCCCTATAGT
GAGTCGTATTACATGGTCATAGCTGTTTCCTGGCAGCTCTGGCCCGTGTCTCAAAATCTCTGATGTTACA
TTGCACAAGATAAAAATATATCATCATGCCTCCTCTAGACCAGCCAGGACAGAAATGCCTCGACTTCGCT
GCTACCCAAGGTTGCCGGGTGACGCACACCGTGGAAACGGATGAAGGCACGAACCCAGTGGACATAAGCC
TGTTCGGTTCGTAAGCTGTAATGCAAGTAGCGTATGCGCTCACGCAACTGGTCCAGAACCTTGACCGAAC
GCAGCGGTGGTAACGGCGCAGTGGCGGTTTTCATGGCTTGTTATGACTGTTTTTTTGGGGTACAGTCTAT
GCCTCGGGCATCCAAGCAGCAAGCGCGTTACGCCGTGTGTCGATGTTTGATGTTATGGAGCAGCAACGAT
GTTACGCAGCAGGGCAGTCGCCCTAAAACAAAGTTAAACATTATGAGGGAAGCGGTGATCGCCGAAGTAT
CGACTCAACTATCAGAGGTAGTTGGCGTCATCGAGCGCCATCTCGAACCGACGTTGCTGGCCGTACATTT
GTACGGCTCCGCAGTGGATGGCGGCCTGAAGCCACACAGTGATATTGATTTGCTGGTTACGGTGACCGTA
AGGCTTGATGAAACAACGCGGCGAGCTTTGATCAACGACCTTTTGGAAACTTCGGCTTCCCCTGGAGAGA
GCGAGATTCTCCGCGCTGTAGAAGTCACCATTGTTGTGCACGACGACATCATTCCGTGGCGTTATCCAGC
TAAGCGCGAACTGCAATTTGGAGAATGGCAGCGCAATGACATTCTTGCAGGTATCTTCGAGCCAGCCACG
ATCGACATTGATCTGGCTATCTTGCTGACAAAAGCAAGAGAACATAGCGTTGCCTTGGTAGGTCCAGCGG
CGGAGGAACTCTTTGATCCGGTTCCTGAACAGGATCTATTTGAGGCGCTAAATGAAACCTTAACGCTATG
GAACTCGCCGCCCGACTGGGCTGGCGATGAGCGAAATGTAGTGCTTACGTTGTCCCGCATTTGGTACAGC
GCAGTAACCGGCAAAATCGCGCCGAAGGATGTCGCTGCCGACTGGGCAATGGAGCGCCTGCCGGCCCAGT
ATCAGCCCGTCATACTTGAAGCTAGACAGGCTTATCTTGGACAAGAAGAAGATCGCTTGGCCTCGCGCGC
AGATCAGTTGGAAGAATTTGTCCACTACGTGAAAGGCGAGATCACCAAGGTAGTCGGCAAATAACCCTCG
AGCCACCCATGACCAAAATCCCTTAACGTGAGTTACGCGTCGTTCCACTGAGCGTCAGACCCCGTAGAAA
AGATCAAAGGATCTTCTTGAGATCCTTTTTTTCTGCGCGTAATCTGCTGCTTGCAAACAAAAAAACCACC
GCTACCAGCGGTGGTTTGTTTGCCGGATCAAGAGCTACCAACTCTTTTTCCGAAGGTAACTGGCTTCAGC
AGAGCGCAGATACCAAATACTGTTCTTCTAGTGTAGCCGTAGTTAGGCCACCACTTCAAGAACTCTGTAG
CACCGCCTACATACCTCGCTCTGCTAATCCTGTTACCAGTGGCTGCTGCCAGTGGCGATAAGTCGTGTCT
TACCGGGTTGGACTCAAGACGATAGTTACCGGATAAGGCGCAGCGGTCGGGCTGAACGGGGGGTTCGTGC
ACACAGCCCAGCTTGGAGCGAACGACCTACACCGAACTGAGATACCTACAGCGTGAGCTATGAGAAAGCG
CCACGCTTCCCGAAGGGAGAAAGGCGGACAGGTATCCGGTAAGCGGCAGGGTCGGAACAGGAGAGCGCAC
GAGGGAGCTTCCAGGGGGAAACGCCTGGTATCTTTATAGTCCTGTCGGGTTTCGCCACCTCTGACTTGAG
CGTCGATTTTTGTGATGCTCGTCAGGGGGGCGGAGCCTATGGAAAAACGCCAGCAACGCGGCCTTTTTAC
GGTTCCTGGCCTTTTGCTGGCCTTTTGCTCACATGTT
Features (pLannotate 1.2.2; 12 found; start..end, strand, type, name):
    121..213     +  CDS            lacI (fragment): lac repressor; lacI; The lac repressor binds to the lac operator to inhibit transcription in E. coli. This inhibition can be relieved by adding lactose or isopropyl-β-D-thiogalactopyranoside (IPTG).
    268..295     -  terminator     rrnB T2 terminator: transcription terminator T2 from the E. coli rrnB gene
    427..470     +  terminator     rrnB T1 terminator: Escherichia coli rrnB; transcription terminator T1 from the E. coli rrnB gene
    517..553     -  CDS            lacZα (fragment): LacZα fragment of β-galactosidase; lacZ fragment
    570..665     +  protein_bind   attL3: mutant version of attL; recombination site for the Gateway® LR reaction LR Clonase™
    671..2464    +  CDS            GALNT17: GLT17_HUMAN - Also known as WBSCR17 From Homo sapiens (Human).
   2466..2565    -  protein_bind   attL2: mutant version of attL; recombination site for the Gateway® LR reaction LR Clonase™
   2583..2601    -  promoter       T7 promoter: promoter for bacteriophage T7 RNA polymerase
   2791..2814    +  promoter       Pc promoter (fragment): intI1 (promoter lies within the coding sequence); class 1 integron promoter
   2990..3046    +  CDS            GmR (fragment): gentamycin acetyltransferase; aacC1; confers resistance to gentamycin
   3053..3844    +  CDS            SmR: aminoglycoside adenylyltransferase (Murphy, 1985); aadA; confers resistance to spectinomycin and streptomycin
   3937..4525    +  rep_origin     ori: high-copy-number ColE1/pMB1/pBR322/pUC origin of replication
