[The description below was written by a language model from this plasmid's Addgene catalogue record and pLannotate feature annotations shown in this document.]
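Description:
pDONR223_WBSCR17_p.A398V is a Gateway entry clone built on the Invitrogen pDONR223 backbone, carrying a variant human open reading frame intended for transfer into destination vectors rather than for direct expression. It is propagated in E. coli from a high-copy ColE1/pUC-type origin and selected with spectinomycin through the aadA (SmR) aminoglycoside adenylyltransferase gene. Upstream of that gene, the annotation picks up a fragment of a class 1 integron Pc promoter and a short gentamicin acetyltransferase remnant. These, like the small lacI and lacZα fragments, appear to be backbone residue rather than functional parts. The sequenced record is 4,587 nt.

The insert is the coding sequence of WBSCR17, now officially named GALNT17, a member of the polypeptide N-acetylgalactosaminyltransferase family. It carries the missense substitution A398V. The ORF spans roughly 1.8 kb and is flanked by two attL recombination sites, which the automated annotation labels attL3 and attL2. These sites allow an LR Clonase reaction to move the ORF directionally into any compatible Gateway destination vector. The insert has no promoter of its own. The rrnB T1 and T2 terminators upstream of the cassette insulate it from read-through transcription, and a T7 promoter lies just outside the downstream att site, pointing back toward the insert. The clone is in the "open" configuration, with no stop codon immediately following the insert, so it can be fused in frame to C-terminal tags supplied by a destination vector.

The plasmid belongs to the Target Accelerator Plasmid Collection, a set of wild-type and mutant alleles assembled for systematic functional testing of rare cancer-associated variants to identify oncogenic alleles.
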