Addgene plasmid #81512: pDONR223_WBSCR17_p.A398V
Purpose: Gateway Donor vector containing WBSCR17 , part of the Target Accelerator Plasmid Collection.
Depositing lab: Jesse Boehm & William Hahn & David Root. Depositing organization: Broad Institute. Publication: Systematic Functional Interrogation of Rare Cancer Variants Identifies Oncogenic Alleles. Kim E, Ilic N, Shrestha Y, Zou L, Kamburov A, Zhu C, Yang X, Lubonja R, Tran N, Nguyen C, Lawrence MS, Piccioni F, Bagul M, Doench JG, Chouinard CR, Wu X, Hogstrom L, Natoli T, Tamayo P, Horn H, Corsello SM, Lage K, Root DE, Subramanian A, Golub TR, Getz G, Boehm JS, Hahn WC. Cancer Discov. 2016 Jul;6(7):714-26. doi: 10.1158/2159-8290.CD-16-0160. Epub 2016 May 4. PubMed 27147599.
Backbone
  Vector backbone: pDONR223
  Backbone manufacturer: Invitrogen
  Backbone size w/o insert (bp): 2790
  Vector type: Gateway Entry vector
Growth in bacteria
  Bacterial resistance: Spectinomycin, 50 μg/mL
  Growth temperature: 37°C
  Growth strain: DH5alpha
  Copy number: High Copy
Gene/Insert
  Gene/Insert name: WBSCR17 (alt name: NM_022479.2)
  Species: H. sapiens (human)
  Mutation: A398V
  Entrez Gene: GALNT17 (a.k.a. GALNACT17, GALNT16, GALNT20, GALNTL3, GalNAc-T17, GalNAc-T19, GalNAc-T5L, WBSCR17)
  Promoter: None
  Cloning method: Gateway Cloning
  Sequencing primers: 5′ M13pUC-fwd; 3′ M13-Rev
Terms and licenses: Academic/Nonprofit Terms; Industry Terms: Not Available to Industry
Depositor comments: Open state: NO stop codon immediately follows insert
How to cite: pDONR223_WBSCR17_p.A398V was a gift from Jesse Boehm & William Hahn & David Root (Addgene plasmid # 81512 ; http://n2t.net/addgene:81512 ; RRID:Addgene_81512)
