>Addgene plasmid #81512 | pDONR223_WBSCR17_p.A398V | depositor partial sequence | sequence record 154831 | Insert sequence
ATGGCTTCACTGAGAAGAGTCAAAGTGCTGTTGGTGTTGAACTTGATCGCGGTAGCCGGCTTCGTGCTCT
TCCTGGCCAAGTGCCGGCCCATCGCGGTGCGCAGCGGAGACGCCTTCCACGAGATCCGGCCGCGCGCCGA
GGTGGCCAACCTCAGCGCGCACAGCGCCAGCCCCATCCAGGATGCGGTCCTGAAGCGCCTGTCGCTGCTG
GAGGACATCGTGTACCGGCAGCTGAATGGCTTATCCAAATCCCTTGGGCTCATTGAAGGTTATGGTGGGC
GGGGTAAAGGGGGCCTTCCGGCTACTCTTTCCCCGGCTGAAGAAGAAAAGGCTAAGGGACCCCATGAGAA
GTATGGCTACAATTCATACCTCAGTGAAAAAATTTCACTGGACCGTTCCATTCCGGATTATCGTCCCACC
AAGTGTAAGGAGCTCAAGTACTCCAAGGACCTGCCCCAGATATCCATCATATTCATCTTCGTGAACGAGG
CCCTGTCGGTGATCCTGCGGTCCGTGCACAGTGCCGTCAATCACACGCCCACACACCTGCTGAAGGAAAT
CATTCTGGTGGATGACAACAGCGACGAAGAGGAGCTGAAGGTCCCCCTAGAGGAGTATGTCCACAAACGC
TACCCCGGGCTGGTGAAGGTGGTAAGAAATCAGAAGAGGGAAGGCCTGATCCGCGCTCGCATTGAGGGCT
GGAAGGTGGCTACCGGGCAGGTCACTGGCTTCTTTGATGCCCACGTGGAATTCACCGCTGGCTGGGCTGA
GCCGGTTCTATCCCGCATCCAGGAAAACCGGAAGCGTGTGATCCTCCCCTCCATTGACAACATCAAACAG
GACAACTTTGAGGTGCAGCGGTACGAGAACTCGGCCCACGGGTACAGCTGGGAGCTGTGGTGCATGTACA
TCAGCCCCCCAAAAGACTGGTGGGACGCCGGAGACCCTTCTCTCCCCATCAGGACCCCAGCCATGATAGG
CTGCTCGTTCGTGGTCAACAGGAAGTTCTTCGGTGAAATTGGTCTTCTGGATCCTGGCATGGATGTATAC
GGAGGAGAAAATATTGAACTGGGAATCAAGGTATGGCTCTGTGGGGGCAGCATGGAGGTCCTTCCTTGCT
CACGGGTGGCCCACATTGAGCGGAAGAAGAAGCCATATAATAGCAACATTGGCTTCTACACCAAGAGGAA
TGTTCTTCGCGTTGCTGAGGTCTGGATGGACGATTACAAGTCTCATGTGTACATAGCGTGGAACCTGCCG
CTGGAGAATCCGGGAATTGACATCGGTGATGTCTCCGAAAGAAGAGCATTAAGGAAAAGTTTAAAGTGTA
AGAATTTCCAGTGGTACCTGGACCATGTTTACCCAGAAATGAGAAGATACAATAATACCGTTGCTTACGG
GGAGCTTCGCAACAACAAGGCAAAAGACGTCTGCTTGGACCAGGGGCCGCTGGAGAACCACACAGCAATA
TTGTATCCGTGCCATGGCTGGGGACCACAGCTTGCCCGCTACACCAAGGAAGGCTTCCTGCACTTGGGTG
CCCTGGGGACCACCACACTCCTCCCCGACACCCGCTGCCTGGTGGACAACTCCAAGAGTCGGCTGCCCCA
GCTCCTGGACTGCGACAAGGTCAAGAGCAGCCTGTACAAGCGCTGGAACTTCATCCAGAATGGAGCCATC
ATGAACAAGGGCACGGGACGCTGCCTGGAGGTGGAGAACCGGGGCCTGGCTGGCATCGACCTCATCCTCC
GCAGCTGCACAGGTCAGAGGTGGACCATTAAGAACTCCATCAAG
