>Addgene plasmid #81512 | pDONR223_WBSCR17_p.A398V | addgene partial sequence | sequence record 156534 | M13-F20 5'-TGTAAAACGACGGCCAGT-3'
TTCGTTGCAACAAATTGATGAGCAATGCTTTTTTATAATGCCAACTTTGTACAAAAAAGTTGGCACCATG
GCTTCACTGAGAAGAGTCAAAGTGCTGTTGGTGTTGAACTTGATCGCGGTAGCCGGCTTCGTGCTCTTCC
TGGCCAAGTGCCGGCCCATCGCGGTGCGCAGCGGAGACGCCTTCCACGAGATCCGGCCGCGCGCCGAGGT
GGCCAACCTCAGCGCGCACAGCGCCAGCCCCATCCAGGATGCGGTCCTGAAGCGCCTGTCGCTGCTGGAG
GACATCGTGTACCGGCAGCTGAATGGCTTATCCAAATCCCTTGGGCTCATTGAAGGTTATGGTGGGCGGG
GTAAAGGGGGCCTTCCGGCTACTCTTTCCCCGGCTGAAGAAGAAAAGGCTAAGGGACCCCATGAGAAGTA
TGGCTACAATTCATACCTCAGTGAAAAAATTTCACTGGACCGTTCCATTCCGGATTATCGTCCCACCAAG
TGTAAGGAGCTCAAGTACTCCAAGGACCTGCCCCAGATATCCATCATATTCATCTTCGTGAACGAGGCCC
TGTCGGTGATCCTGCGGTCCGTGCACAGTGCCGTCAATCACACGCCCACACACCTGCTGAAGGAAATCAT
TCTGGTGGATGACAACAGCGACGAA
